Addgene plasmid #191020: pEY62
Purpose: acr-5 fluorescent neural reporter driving nuclear mTagBFP2 expression (refer to NeuroPAL paper for expression)
Depositing lab: Oliver Hobert & Eviatar Yemini. Depositing organization: Columbia University. Publication: NeuroPAL: A Multicolor Atlas for Whole-Brain Neuronal Identification in C. elegans. Yemini E, Lin A, Nejatbakhsh A, Varol E, Sun R, Mena GE, Samuel ADT, Paninski L, Venkatachalam V, Hobert O. Cell. 2021 Jan 7;184(1):272-288.e11. doi: 10.1016/j.cell.2020.12.012. Epub 2020 Dec 29. PubMed 33378642.
Backbone
  Vector backbone: pPD95.62
  Vector type: Worm Expression
Growth in bacteria
  Bacterial resistance: Ampicillin, 100 μg/mL
  Growth temperature: 37°C
  Growth strain: DH5alpha
  Copy number: Unknown
Gene/Insert
  Gene/Insert name: acr-5
  Species: C. elegans (nematode)
  Mutation: None
  Entrez Gene: acr-5 (a.k.a. CELE_K03F8.2)
  Cloning method: Gibson Cloning
Terms and licenses: Academic/Nonprofit Terms; Industry Terms: Not Available to Industry
How to cite: pEY62 was a gift from Oliver Hobert & Eviatar Yemini (Addgene plasmid # 191020 ; http://n2t.net/addgene:191020 ; RRID:Addgene_191020)
