[The description below was written by a language model from this plasmid's Addgene catalogue record and pLannotate feature annotations shown in this document.]
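Description:
pEY62 is a C. elegans expression plasmid built on the pPD95.62 backbone, one of the standard worm reporter vectors, and is one of the individual reporter constructs associated with the NeuroPAL multicolor atlas for whole-brain neuronal identification. In E. coli it is maintained through a high-copy ColE1/pUC-type origin and selected with ampicillin via the bla (AmpR) gene and its promoter. The sequenced record is 9,160 nt. Remnants of the cloning-vector lineage are also annotated, including the lac promoter, lac operator and CAP binding site, plus short fragments matching lacI, rop and the pBR322 bom region; these play no evident role in worm expression.

The insert is listed as acr-5, a C. elegans gene, introduced by Gibson cloning. Given the stated purpose as an acr-5 neural reporter, this is regulatory sequence driving the fluorophore, and it most plausibly corresponds to the large unannotated region upstream of the reporter, although the feature table does not mark its boundaries. The reporter itself is the blue fluorescent protein mTagBFP2, followed closely on the same strand by the C. elegans histone H2B gene his-11. This arrangement is consistent with a histone fusion that tethers the fluorophore to chromatin and so gives the nuclear signal described in the record. A 3' UTR is not annotated; short hits to aex-5 downstream of the reporter and to a yeast LEU2 promoter fragment are probably incidental matches. The plasmid is used to label the acr-5-expressing subset of neurons with nuclear blue fluorescence, with the exact expression pattern given in the associated publication rather than in this record.
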