Features (pLannotate 1.2.2; 13 found; start..end, strand, type, name):
   1853..1869    -  promoter       LEU2 promoter (fragment): S. cerevisiae LEU2
   4600..5445    +  CDS            mTagBFP2: mTagBFP2 is a basic (constitutively fluorescent) blue fluorescent protein published in 2011, derived from Entacmaea quadricolor. It is reported to be a very rapidly-maturing monomer with very low acid sensitivity.
   5470..5832    +  CDS            his-11: H2B1_CAEEL - Experimental evidence at protein level: Swiss-Prot protein existence level 1. Core component of nucleosome. Nucleosomes wrap and compact DNA into chromatin, limiting DNA accessibility to the cellular machineries which require DNA as a template. Histones thereby play a central role in transcription regulation, DNA repair, DNA replication and chromosomal stability. DNA accessibility is regulated via a complex set of post-translational modifications of histones, also called histone code, and nucleosome remodeling. From Caenorhabditis elegans.
   6442..6594    +  CDS            aex-5 (fragment): AEX5_CAEEL - Also known as kpc-3 From Caenorhabditis elegans.
   6722..6757    +  CDS            rop (fragment): Rop protein, which maintains plasmids at low copy number; rop
   6859..6958    +  misc_feature   bom (fragment): basis of mobility region from pBR322
   7056..7160    +  promoter       AmpR promoter: bla
   7161..8021    +  CDS            AmpR: β-lactamase; bla; confers resistance to ampicillin, carbenicillin, and related antibiotics
   8192..8780    +  rep_origin     ori: high-copy-number ColE1/pMB1/pBR322/pUC origin of replication
   8963..9055    +  CDS            lacI (fragment): lac repressor; lacI; The lac repressor binds to the lac operator to inhibit transcription in E. coli. This inhibition can be relieved by adding lactose or isopropyl-β-D-thiogalactopyranoside (IPTG).
   9068..9089    +  protein_bind   CAP binding site: CAP binding activates transcription in the presence of cAMP. E. coli catabolite activator protein
   9104..9134    +  promoter       lac promoter: promoter for the E. coli lac operon
   9142..9158    +  protein_bind   lac operator: The lac repressor binds to the lac operator to inhibit transcription in E. coli. This inhibition can be relieved by adding lactose or isopropyl-β-D-thiogalactopyranoside (IPTG). lac repressor encoded by lacI
>Addgene plasmid #191020 | pEY62 | addgene full sequence | sequence record 376269 | Addgene NGS Result
TCACACAGGAAACAGCTATGACCATGATTACGCCAAGCTGTAAGTTTAAACATGATCTTACTAACTAACT
ATTCTCATTTAAATTTTCAGAGCTTAAAAATGGCTGAAATCACTCACAACGATGGATACGCTAACAACTT
GGAAATGAAATAAGCTTGCATGCACTAGTGATCTGCTCTAATAATGGCTGGTTCAGCACATCAAAACGAG
TACGACTTTTCGCAACGACGGCATTCACTTATCAACATGTTCAAGGCGTTTAAATTGTAAACAATCTTGT
GATGCAGCATTGCTCCAATGATAATTTGGGTATTTCATAGGGTGTTATTTTGCATCTGTTTATCTATGAA
GAAGCTGAAAACTGGAATTATCATTAGAGCAAGTTCGCAAGCAGACCAGCACACAAAATAATGCAACAGA
ATTTGGTTCCCAAAGAGCTCAATAAAGTTTACTTTTCACAAATGCTTCAATTTCCGTTTCTTCCATTTAA
ATTGTTCTGATGTTATAGCTTCTCGCACTTTCCCTCCATTTCAATTTCCCGCCTATTTTCTACCCTCAAA
AGTTCCTCTCATAGTTTTCTTATTGATGAGGAACTTTTGGGCATTAGCAAAATTGTGCCCTTTGAATTAA
GTTAAAATGAATTAAATAATCTTTTATTAAAGCGAATTCGCATCATATTTTAAATGCGCGGTATTAATAA
AAATAGGTTCGTCGATCAATAGGTGTTTTCATATTATCCAAATACACAATTGGGCAATTTGTAAAACTTG
AAGAATGCGGCAACGAGTTCTGTGCAAGTCTTTACCTTTAATGCTTCCGTCATCGTTAGCAAAAACTGTG
TCATGAAAGACAAGTGTATAAGATTATTCAAATACAATTTTCTTATGGAGTTTTTCTAGCTTTTAAGGAT
TTCCAAATAGAATGATCATTCCTTGAATAATAATTCTCTATTTTATCAATATTTTGTTTTTTTTTCTATT
TTAGAAAGGGCGGAGAGTAGTGTGTAGTGGCGGTTTCACGCTCTGATGATCTCATGCCATTGTTCACCTT
TTCCAAATTGTTTTAGGTTTTTCGGAGTACTTCTTTTCTTTCTTTTCCCTCTTCATTTTCACCCTCTGTT
TGAGCATGAGTGCTCTTTATTCTTTGGTGATGGAATAAAAAGAGGTGCCATCAAATTCAGAATTTTGTAA
AATGTTGAACTTTAGAGTTTTTAGTATTCGGTTAGTGTGATGTTTGTTTTATTTTCAACCCTAACAAATC
TCAGTTTTCTGGAAAAGTTGTGCATTTACAATGAATATATTGTTTTCTGCATTTCGTCTGTTCTTAGATT
ATTCAGTGACTTTGGAAATTTAAGCTAATTCTTGTTGAGCCATTTGACATAATTTGTATAGAAAACAAAA
ATGTATACTTTACACCGCGATTTAGATACGGCACTGTGCGGAAACTAGCAAACAATTCAGAGCCGACTTC
CATAAGGTTGCCAAAAAAATTTTAGTAATTTATTTAATTCAATAATTAAATGTATTTATCACGAAAATAA
AATGAAAACATTTGTTGTTCAAAATTATATATTTTCAGAAAGAAAAAACAAGTTTTTAAAATTTAATTAC
TACTTCTCATTATGAGTCTCTCAAAAAGCTCAACATTTCAGTTAGAATAAAAATTAAAAAATATCAATGA
AAGTGTCCCGTCTAATTCCATTTTTCACTCCCCACACTGTTCAACGTCAAAACACATTGTCATTCAGTCA
TTTTGGAAAAAGCACCCCGAGCGCAGAAGCAGTAGGAAAAACGAGTCTCGATGGGGGTAGGTTGAACGAG
CAAAAAAAACCAATTCGGCTAATTGAACTCGACTTTTTCTCCCAATTTTACTCTCACCAATCGTGATGCG
TATCTAAATGGATACGCAAAGAAAGGAAAAGAAAGAGCTTTTTATTTTCAGATCCACCCACGGACACGTT
TTTGGTAGAACTATTACATCACTTTTTCTTAGTTTTTTCTGTGAGCTTGATGAGAACTGTGGTGTATTTT
TTGTAGATAAAACAAAATTTAAACCTACTTCATAAGTTCACACACCTACCTTATGTCAGCCTAGAAAGTT
ACCACGATGATGGCAGAAAGTTGCCTCTTTGCCTCTAAATGCCGAGTAGTTTCAAAAAATGTTGACATTT
GATTTGGAATTTAAGAGTCCTCTCTGAAAATGTGTAATTCTGAAATTTTAGTGCCCATTTCAAAAAAATA
ACATCTGCTCAGCAAATTGTATTTCATCCTCTCTTTATTTTTTGTTACCCCGTCTTACTTCCTCTCTTTT
TTATTTATTGTTTTTTCTTGTGGTCCTAATAATAAAAATGAAAAGAGAAGCTGTTGTGCTCTTCCACAAC
AATGTGCTCTTTTCAATATTCTAAAATGGCAATGGAATTGGCAATTGTTGGAGGGTTAAAATTGCCAGAC
AAAAGTCATCTTCTCTATGTTTGTTCTTCATCTTCTTTTACCTCTATTCCTTATCCTTCTCAATAACATT
CTGAAACTGACGATTTAATGAGTATACTTCCGTTTATGAATGTATCATGATAATTTCATGTCTGAAAAAG
AACGGAGAAATGAGAATGCATATTCTCAACTTGAACGTATAGCCAAGACTTATGCCTATTTTCAATCTGT
TTAGACCCTGACAAACATTTGACCACACAGGAGTGTTTGGGACAACAACCATATTTTTGAAAACATTTTT
GAATGAGAAATGCTATCTTCTGTGGGAAGTTTTAAAGCAAGCTGATTTCTTTATATAGCCCAAAATAATT
ATTTTTTAATAGATTATGCAAATTAAAATATGGAGCTTGATTTGCTGAAGTGTCTATTTTGATTTGATTT
GATTTGATTTGATTTATTACGATTGGAATCGTGATGGAATAAAAGCAGTATAGTATAAAGACAGAAAAAA
TAAATACACAATACATAGGAAGAATAATCAAAAAGTTACGAATAAAGTACAAACAAGAAAAGCAATTATC
ACCTGCAAAAGTTGATTAATTGGAACATTAAAGTGAACATGAAATAGGCTATTTGGGGGTGTGAGGAGAG
TGGGTGAATGATGGGTAATAAGAGGTGCCAATATAAGATTCGTCATGCTAATTTTTCATAGAACTTTAGA
CCCTATTTGTGAAAAAGTGTCTTCTTAGTTTGGTTTTGCATTTCCCCCAGATGAACTTGGTTTTGGTTCT
GGTTTTGTTGTTTTTATCGATTTTGAAAAATTGGTCCGTGTCAATGTCAACTTTATTTAACTTTAAGCTT
TAAAGAATAAACTTATCAAAATAAATCAAACGGTACTTTTTTTTTGAAATTTTTATTCAAAATTCAATCT
TTTCAAGAGCAAACTGTAATTTTTTTTGTCATTCCTATCGCAAATAAACGTAAAATTCAGTTAATTTAAA
ATGTGAGAAATGAGGTAACAACTACTATAGAAAAATAATGAAATGTTCAAGCGATGAGCAATTAAAATTT
ACGCTCAAAAATTAACCATGATGAGAAAAAAATTCTGCTCTTCAAGTTATACAAGACTTATGAGTGTTAA
CTTTATACTTCAAAAAATAAATTGTATTGAAACACCTTTTTTAGAGATTTTAGATTATTAGATTGAGAAC
TGTACAAAAAAACGAGTGTTCCAAGATACATGAGAATGATATTTTAACCCGAAACAATGAAACATTCAAT
CATACATATTCTCATCCTTTTCAACTCGTCAACATTCCACGCCTTGTCTCACTTTTTTCTATTTCCCGTC
CACTGGGATTTTGATTTCCCGCCCGTTTCGTCTCGGCATTTTTTTTTTGAAAGAGGTTACTCTCTCATCT
TTGACACCATCTTCCATAAAACACGAGAAATGAATAATGGAATCGAGGGAGGTTCTTGTTTGTTTTTTTT
TGTGTGTTTTTGTTTTGCATTTTACTCATATTTTAGAACTTCGAAATCTGATCATGACTCGTTTTGCGAG
AACCATTGCTTTAAAATATTTTTATTTTCTTGAGGATAACTGTTTTTTTGAAAAAAAAAACATGGAATCT
TTGGAAGTATGCTGTAAATTGAGGAAGTCTTAAAATGTTTCAACTTCCATATGAAAAATTAAATATAATA
CAGTTTTGTTTCCGTTACAAAATCCAAGACGTCTTCTCACAAAAAATCGCCTAAATTTTCATTTAAAAAT
GTGTCTTTGCAAAAGTTACCAGTCCTGTCAAATACTCGCAACAAATATCCAAGAATAACTGACTGATCTG
ATTTTTGCAGTTAGTTTTTCCTCTTCAAACTCAAAATCTGTTTTTATTTGAACCATTCAATAGTTTAAAC
CCCATTTGAATACGTTTTCTCATCTTTCCTCGTCACCAGTTTCAATGCTTTAAAAACAATTTTCAGCATG
GATCCCCGGGATTGGCCAAAGGACCCAAAGGTATGTTTCGAATGATACTAACATAACATAGAACATTTTC
AGGAGGACCCTTGGAGGGTACCGAGCTCAGAAAAAATGACCGCTCCAAAGAAGAAGCGCAAGGTTCCAGT
CGAGAAGATGACTGCCCCAAAAAAGAAACGTAAGGTCCCGCGGATGTCAGAGCTTATTAAGGAGAATATG
CATATGAAACTGTACATGGAAGGAACCGTGGACAACCATCACTTTAAGTGCACTTCGGAGGGGGAAGGCA
AACCGTACGAGGGCACCCAGACCATGCGAATCAAGGTGGTCGAGGGAGGCCCACTGCCCTTCGCCTTCGA
CATTCTGGTAAGTTTAAACATATATATACTAACTAACCCTGATTATTTAAATTTTCAGGCTACTAGCTTC
CTGTACGGCAGCAAGACTTTTATTAATCACACCCAGGGCATCCCGGACTTCTTCAAACAGTCGTTCCCTG
AGGGCTTCACATGGGAGCGTGTGACCACATACGAAGACGGTGGCGTTCTCACCGCTACCCAGGACACCAG
CCTCCAGGACGGTTGCCTCATATATAATGTGGTAAGTTTAAACAGTTCGGTACTAACTAACCATACATAT
TTAAATTTTCAGAAGATCCGGGGAGTAAACTTCACATCCAATGGTCCGGTTATGCAGAAGAAAACACTCG
GCTGGGAGGCCTTCACCGAGACGCTGTATCCGGCTGACGGAGGCCTGGAAGGTCGAAACGACATGGCCCT
GAAGCTCGTCGGCGGTAGCCATCTCATCGCAAACGCTAAGACCACATATAGATCCAAGAAACCGGTAAGT
TTAAACATGATTTTACTAACTAACTAATCTGATTTAAATTTTCAGGCTAAGAACCTTAAAATGCCGGGAG
TCTACTATGTTGACTACAGACTGGAACGGATCAAGGAGGCCAACAACGAGACCTACGTCGAGCAGCACGA
GGTTGCAGTTGCCAGATACTGCGACCTCCCGAGCAAACTGGGTCACAAGCTTAATCCTAGGATACCGGTG
GGTGAAGACCCACCAAAGCCATCTGCCAAGGGAGCCAAGAAGGCCGCCAAGACCGTTACGAAGCCAAAGG
ACGGAAAGAAGAGACGTCATGCCCGTAAGGAATCATACTCCGTCTACATCTACCGTGTCCTCAAGCAAGT
TCATCCAGACACTGGAGTTTCCTCCAAAGCCATGTCTATCATGAACTCTTTTGTCAACGATGTCTTCGAG
CGTATTGCTGCTGAAGCATCCCGTCTTGCTCACTACAACAAGCGTTCCACAATCTCATCCCGCGAAATTC
AGACCGCTGTCCGTCTGATCCTTCCAGGAGAGCTTGCCAAGCACGCCGTGTCTGAGGGAACCAAGGCCGT
TACCAAGTACACTTCCAGCAAGTAGGAATTCCAACTGAGCGCCGGTCGCTACCATTACCAACTTGTCTGG
TGTCAAAAATAATAGGGGCCGCTGTCATCAGAGTAAGTTTAAACTGAGTTCTACTAACTAACGAGTAATA
TTTAAATTTTCAGCATCTCGCGCCCGTGCCTCTGACTTCTAAGTCCAATTACTCTTCAACATCCCTACAT
GCTCTTTCTCCCTGTGCTCCCACCCCCTATTTTTGTTATTATCAAAAAACTTCTCTTAATTTCTTTGTTT
TTTAGCTTCTTTTAAGTCACCTCTAACAATGAAATTGTGTAGATTCAAAAATAGAATTAATTCGTAATAA
AAAGTCGAAAAAAATTGTGCTCCCTCCCCCCATTAATAATAATTCTATCCCAAAATCTACACAATGTTCT
GTGTACACTTCTTATGTTTTTTACTTCTGATAAATTTTTTTGAAACATCATAGAAAAAACCGCACACAAA
ATACCTTATCATATGTTACGTTTCAGTTTATGACCGCAATTTTTATTTCTTCGCACGTCTGGGCCTCTCA
TGACGTCAAATCATGCTCATCGTGAAAAAGTTTTGGAGTATTTTTGGAATTTTTCAATCAAGTGAAAGTT
TATGAAATTAATTTTCCTGCTTTTGCTTTTTGGGGTTTCCCCTATTGTTTGTCAAGATTTCGAGGACGGC
GTTTTTCTTGCTAAAATCACAAGTATTGATGAGCACGATGCAAGAAAGATCGGAAGAAGGTTTGGGTTTG
AGGCTCAGTGGAAGGTGAGTAGAAGTTGATAATTTGAAAGTGGAGTAGTGTCTATGGGGTTTTTGCCTTA
AATGACAGAATACATTCCCAATATACCAAACATAACTGTTTCCTACTAGTCGGCCGTACGGGCCCTTTCG
TCTCGCGCGTTTCGGTGATGACGGTGAAAACCTCTGACACATGCAGCTCCCGGAGACGGTCACAGCTTGT
CTGTAAGCGGATGCCGGGAGCAGACAAGCCCGTCAGGGCGCGTCAGCGGGTGTTGGCGGGTGTCGGGGCT
GGCTTAACTATGCGGCATCAGAGCAGATTGTACTGAGAGTGCACCATATGCGGTGTGAAATACCGCACAG
ATGCGTAAGGAGAAAATACCGCATCAGGCGGCCTTAAGGGCCTCGTGATACGCCTATTTTTATAGGTTAA
TGTCATGATAATAATGGTTTCTTAGACGTCAGGTGGCACTTTTCGGGGAAATGTGCGCGGAACCCCTATT
TGTTTATTTTTCTAAATACATTCAAATATGTATCCGCTCATGAGACAATAACCCTGATAAATGCTTCAAT
AATATTGAAAAAGGAAGAGTATGAGTATTCAACATTTCCGTGTCGCCCTTATTCCCTTTTTTGCGGCATT
TTGCCTTCCTGTTTTTGCTCACCCAGAAACGCTGGTGAAAGTAAAAGATGCTGAAGATCAGTTGGGTGCA
CGAGTGGGTTACATCGAACTGGATCTCAACAGCGGTAAGATCCTTGAGAGTTTTCGCCCCGAAGAACGTT
TTCCAATGATGAGCACTTTTAAAGTTCTGCTATGTGGCGCGGTATTATCCCGTATTGACGCCGGGCAAGA
GCAACTCGGTCGCCGCATACACTATTCTCAGAATGACTTGGTTGAGTACTCACCAGTCACAGAAAAGCAT
CTTACGGATGGCATGACAGTAAGAGAATTATGCAGTGCTGCCATAACCATGAGTGATAACACTGCGGCCA
ACTTACTTCTGACAACGATCGGAGGACCGAAGGAGCTAACCGCTTTTTTGCACAACATGGGGGATCATGT
AACTCGCCTTGATCGTTGGGAACCGGAGCTGAATGAAGCCATACCAAACGACGAGCGTGACACCACGATG
CCTGTAGCAATGGCAACAACGTTGCGCAAACTATTAACTGGCGAACTACTTACTCTAGCTTCCCGGCAAC
AATTAATAGACTGGATGGAGGCGGATAAAGTTGCAGGACCACTTCTGCGCTCGGCCCTTCCGGCTGGCTG
GTTTATTGCTGATAAATCTGGAGCCGGTGAGCGTGGGTCTCGCGGTATCATTGCAGCACTGGGGCCAGAT
GGTAAGCCCTCCCGTATCGTAGTTATCTACACGACGGGGAGTCAGGCAACTATGGATGAACGAAATAGAC
AGATCGCTGAGATAGGTGCCTCACTGATTAAGCATTGGTAACTGTCAGACCAAGTTTACTCATATATACT
TTAGATTGATTTAAAACTTCATTTTTAATTTAAAAGGATCTAGGTGAAGATCCTTTTTGATAATCTCATG
ACCAAAATCCCTTAACGTGAGTTTTCGTTCCACTGAGCGTCAGACCCCGTAGAAAAGATCAAAGGATCTT
CTTGAGATCCTTTTTTTCTGCGCGTAATCTGCTGCTTGCAAACAAAAAAACCACCGCTACCAGCGGTGGT
TTGTTTGCCGGATCAAGAGCTACCAACTCTTTTTCCGAAGGTAACTGGCTTCAGCAGAGCGCAGATACCA
AATACTGTTCTTCTAGTGTAGCCGTAGTTAGGCCACCACTTCAAGAACTCTGTAGCACCGCCTACATACC
TCGCTCTGCTAATCCTGTTACCAGTGGCTGCTGCCAGTGGCGATAAGTCGTGTCTTACCGGGTTGGACTC
AAGACGATAGTTACCGGATAAGGCGCAGCGGTCGGGCTGAACGGGGGGTTCGTGCACACAGCCCAGCTTG
GAGCGAACGACCTACACCGAACTGAGATACCTACAGCGTGAGCTATGAGAAAGCGCCACGCTTCCCGAAG
GGAGAAAGGCGGACAGGTATCCGGTAAGCGGCAGGGTCGGAACAGGAGAGCGCACGAGGGAGCTTCCAGG
GGGAAACGCCTGGTATCTTTATAGTCCTGTCGGGTTTCGCCACCTCTGACTTGAGCGTCGATTTTTGTGA
TGCTCGTCAGGGGGGCGGAGCCTATGGAAAAACGCCAGCAACGCGGCCTTTTTACGGTTCCTGGCCTTTT
GCTGGCCTTTTGCTCACATGTTCTTTCCTGCGTTATCCCCTGATTCTGTGGATAACCGTATTACCGCCTT
TGAGTGAGCTGATACCGCTCGCCGCAGCCGAACGACCGAGCGCAGCGAGTCAGTGAGCGAGGAAGCGGAA
GAGCGCCCAATACGCAAACCGCCTCTCCCCGCGCGTTGGCCGATTCATTAATGCAGCTGGCACGACAGGT
TTCCCGACTGGAAAGCGGGCAGTGAGCGCAACGCAATTAATGTGAGTTAGCTCACTCATTAGGCACCCCA
GGCTTTACACTTTATGCTTCCGGCTCGTATGTTGTGTGGAATTGTGAGCGGATAACAATT
